>Addgene plasmid #82327 | pLKO.1 puro-humanU6-shRNA FASN | depositor full sequence | sequence record 155713 | pLKO.1 puro-humanU6-shRNA FASN sequence 7085 bps
CGGGAAGGGGCGGTGCGGGAGGCGGGGTGTGGGGCGGTAGTGTGGGCCCTGTTCCTGCCCGCGCGGTGTT
CCGCATTCTGCAAGCCTCCGGAGCGCACGTCGGCAGTCGGCTCCCTCGTTGACCGAATCACCGACCTCTC
TCCCCAGGGGGATCCACCGGAGCTTACCATGACCGAGTACAAGCCCACGGTGCGCCTCGCCACCCGCGAC
GACGTCCCCAGGGCCGTACGCACCCTCGCCGCCGCGTTCGCCGACTACCCCGCCACGCGCCACACCGTCG
ATCCGGACCGCCACATCGAGCGGGTCACCGAGCTGCAAGAACTCTTCCTCACGCGCGTCGGGCTCGACAT
CGGCAAGGTGTGGGTCGCGGACGACGGCGCCGCGGTGGCGGTCTGGACCACGCCGGAGAGCGTCGAAGCG
GGGGCGGTGTTCGCCGAGATCGGCCCGCGCATGGCCGAGTTGAGCGGTTCCCGGCTGGCCGCGCAGCAAC
AGATGGAAGGCCTCCTGGCGCCGCACCGGCCCAAGGAGCCCGCGTGGTTCCTGGCCACCGTCGGCGTCTC
GCCCGACCACCAGGGCAAGGGTCTGGGCAGCGCCGTCGTGCTCCCCGGAGTGGAGGCGGCCGAGCGCGCC
GGGGTGCCCGCCTTCCTGGAGACCTCCGCGCCCCGCAACCTCCCCTTCTACGAGCGGCTCGGCTTCACCG
TCACCGCCGACGTCGAGGTGCCCGAAGGACCGCGCACCTGGTGCATGACCCGCAAGCCCGGTGCCTGACG
CCCGCCCCACGACCCGCAGCGCCCGACCGAAAGGAGCGCACGACCCCATGCATCGGTACCTTTAAGACCA
ATGACTTACAAGGCAGCTGTAGATCTTAGCCACTTTTTAAAAGAAAAGGGGGGACTGGAAGGGCTAATTC
ACTCCCAACGAAGACAAGATCTGCTTTTTGCTTGTACTGGGTCTCTCTGGTTAGACCAGATCTGAGCCTG
GGAGCTCTCTGGCTAACTAGGGAACCCACTGCTTAAGCCTCAATAAAGCTTGCCTTGAGTGCTTCAAGTA
GTGTGTGCCCGTCTGTTGTGTGACTCTGGTAACTAGAGATCCCTCAGACCCTTTTAGTCAGTGTGGAAAA
TCTCTAGCAGTAGTAGTTCATGTCATCTTATTATTCAGTATTTATAACTTGCAAAGAAATGAATATCAGA
GAGTGAGAGGAACTTGTTTATTGCAGCTTATAATGGTTACAAATAAAGCAATAGCATCACAAATTTCACA
AATAAAGCATTTTTTTCACTGCATTCTAGTTGTGGTTTGTCCAAACTCATCAATGTATCTTATCATGTCT
GGCTCTAGCTATCCCGCCCCTAACTCCGCCCATCCCGCCCCTAACTCCGCCCAGTTCCGCCCATTCTCCG
CCCCATGGCTGACTAATTTTTTTTATTTATGCAGAGGCCGAGGCCGCCTCGGCCTCTGAGCTATTCCAGA
AGTAGTGAGGAGGCTTTTTTGGAGGCCTAGGGACGTACCCAATTCGCCCTATAGTGAGTCGTATTACGCG
CGCTCACTGGCCGTCGTTTTACAACGTCGTGACTGGGAAAACCCTGGCGTTACCCAACTTAATCGCCTTG
CAGCACATCCCCCTTTCGCCAGCTGGCGTAATAGCGAAGAGGCCCGCACCGATCGCCCTTCCCAACAGTT
GCGCAGCCTGAATGGCGAATGGG
[124 nt withheld, positions 1704-1827]
C
[91 nt withheld, positions 1829-1919]
A
[49 nt withheld, positions 1921-1969]
CCTTTGACGTTGGAGTCCACGTTCTTT
[37 nt withheld, positions 1997-2033]
ACCCTATCTCGGTCTATTCTTTTGATTTATAAGGGATTTTGCCGATTTCGGCCTATTGGTTAAAAAATGA
GCTGATTTAACAAAAATTTAACGCGAATTTTAACAAAATATTAACGCTTACAATTTAGGTGGCACTTTTC
GGGGAAATGTGCGCGGAACCCCTATTTGTTTATTTTTCTAAATACATTCAAATATGTATCCGCTCATGAG
ACAATAACCCTGATAAATGCTTCAATAATATTGAAAAAGGAAGAGTATGAGTATTCAACATTTCCGTGTC
GCCCTTATTCCCTTTTTTGCGGCATTTTGCCTTCCTGTTTTTGCTCACCCAGAAACGCTGGTGAAAGTAA
AAGATGCTGAAGATCAGTTGGGTGCACGAGTGGGTTACATCGAACTGGATCTCAACAGCGGTAAGATCCT
TGAGAGTTTTCGCCCCGAAGAACGTTTTCCAATGATGAGCACTTTTAAAGTTCTGCTATGTGGCGCGGTA
TTATCCCGTATTGACGCCGGGCAAGAGCAACTCGGTCGCCGCATACACTATTCTCAGAATGACTTGGTTG
AGTACTCACCAGTCACAGAAAAGCATCTTACGGATGGCATGACAGTAAGAGAATTATGCAGTGCTGCCAT
AACCATGAGTGATAACACTGCGGCCAACTTACTTCTGACAACGATCGGAGGACCGAAGGAGCTAACCGCT
TTTTTGCACAACATGGGGGATCATGTAACTCGCCTTGATCGTTGGGAACCGGAGCTGAATGAAGCCATAC
CAAACGACGAGCGTGACACCACGATGCCTGTAGCAATGGCAACAACGTTGCGCAAACTATTAACTGGCGA
ACTACTTACTCTAGCTTCCCGGCAACAATTAATAGACTGGATGGAGGCGGATAAAGTTGCAGGACCACTT
CTGCGCTCGGCCCTTCCGGCTGGCTGGTTTATTGCTGATAAATCTGGAGCCGGTGAGCGTGGGTCTCGCG
GTATCATTGCAGCACTGGGGCCAGATGGTAAGCCCTCCCGTATCGTAGTTATCTACACGACGGGGAGTCA
GGCAACTATGGATGAACGAAATAGACAGATCGCTGAGATAGGTGCCTCACTGATTAAGCATTGGTAACTG
TCAGACCAAGTTTACTCATATATACTTTAGATTGATTTAAAACTTCATTTTTAATTTAAAAGGATCTAGG
TGAAGATCCTTTTTGATAATCTCATGACCAAAATCCCTTAACGTGAGTTTTCGTTCCACTGAGCGTCAGA
CCCCGTAGAAAAGATCAAAGGATCTTCTTGAGATCCTTTTTTTCTGCGCGTAATCTGCTGCTTGCAAACA
AAAAAACCACCGCTACCAGCGGTGGTTTGTTTGCCGGATCAAGAGCTACCAACTCTTTTTCCGAAGGTAA
CTGGCTTCAGCAGAGCGCAGATACCAAATACTGTTCTTCTAGTGTAGCCGTAGTTAGGCCACCACTTCAA
GAACTCTGTAGCACCGCCTACATACCTCGCTCTGCTAATCCTGTTACCAGTGGCTGCTGCCAGTGGCGAT
AAGTCGTGTCTTACCGGGTTGGACTCAAGACGATAGTTACCGGATAAGGCGCAGCGGTCGGGCTGAACGG
GGGGTTCGTGCACACAGCCCAGCTTGGAGCGAACGACCTACACCGAACTGAGATACCTACAGCGTGAGCT
ATGAGAAAGCGCCACGCTTCCCGAAGGGAGAAAGGCGGACAGGTATCCGGTAAGCGGCAGGGTCGGAACA
GGAGAGCGCACGAGGGAGCTTCCAGGGGGAAACGCCTGGTATCTTTATAGTCCTGTCGGGTTTCGCCACC
TCTGACTTGAGCGTCGATTTTTGTGATGCTCGTCAGGGGGGCGGAGCCTATGGAAAAACGCCAGCAACGC
GGCCTTTTTACGGTTCCTGGCCTTTTGCTGGCCTTTTGCTCACATGTTCTTTCCTGCGTTATCCCCTGAT
TCTGTGGATAACCGTATTACCGCCTTTGAGTGAGCTGATACCGCTCGCCGCAGCCGAACGACCGAGCGCA
GCGAGTCAGTGAGCGAGGAAGCGGAAGAGCGCCCAATACGCAAACCGCCTCTCCCCGCGCGTTGGCCGAT
TCATTAATGCAGCTGGCACGACAGGTTTCCCGACTGGAAAGCGGGCAGTGAGCGCAACGCAATTAATGTG
AGTTAGCTCACTCATTAGGCACCCCAGGCTTTACACTTTATGCTTCCGGCTCGTATGTTGTGTGGAATTG
TGAGCGGATAACAATTTCACACAGGAAACAGCTATGACCATGATTACGCCAAGCGCGCAATTAACCCTCA
CTAAAGGGAACAAAAGCTGGAGCTGCAAGCTTAATGTAGTCTTATGCAATACTCTTGTAGTCTTGCAACA
TGGTAACGATGAGTTAGCAACATGCCTTACAAGGAGAGAAAAAGCACCGTGCATGCCGATTGGTGGAAGT
AAGGTGGTACGATCGTGCCTTATTAGGAAGGCAACAGACGGGTCTGACATGGATTGGACGAACCACTGAA
TTGCCGCATTGCAGAGATATTGTATTTAAGTGCCTAGCTCGATACATAAACGGGTCTCTCTGGTTAGACC
AGATCTGAGCCTGGGAGCTCTCTGGCTAACTAGGGAACCCACTGCTTAAGCCTCAATAAAGCTTGCCTTG
AGTGCTTCAAGTAGTGTGTGCCCGTCTGTTGTGTGACTCTGGTAACTAGAGATCCCTCAGACCCTTTTAG
TCAGTGTGGAAAATCTCTAGCAGTGGCGCCCGAACAGGGACTTGAAAGCGAAAGGGAAACCAGAGGAGCT
CTCTCGACGCAGGACTCGGCTTGCTGAAGCGCGCACGGCAAGAGGCGAGGGGCGGCGACTGGTGAGTACG
CCAAAAATTTTGACTAGCGGAGGCTAGAAGGAGAGAGATGGGTGCGAGAGCGTCAGTATTAAGCGGGGGA
GAATTAGATCGCGATGGGAAAAAATTCGGTTAAGGCCAGGGGGAAAGAAAAAATATAAATTAAAACATAT
AGTATGGGCAAGCAGGGAGCTAGAACGATTCGCAGTTAATCCTGGCCTGTTAGAAACATCAGAAGGCTGT
AGACAAATACTGGGACAGCTACAACCATCCCTTCAGACAGGATCAGAAGAACTTAGATCATTATATAATA
CAGTAGCAACCCTCTATTGTGTGCATCAAAGGATAGAGATAAAAGACACCAAGGAAGCTTTAGACAAGAT
AGAGGAAGAGCAAAACAAAAGTAAGACCACCGCACAGCAAGCGGCCGCTGATCTTCAGACCTGGAGGAGG
AGATATGAGGGACAATTGGAGAAGTGAATTATATAAATATAAAGTAGTAAAAATTGAACCATTAGGAGTA
GCACCCACCAAGGCAAAGAGAAGAGTGGTGCAGAGAGAAAAAAGAGCAGTGGGAATAGGAGCTTTGTTCC
TTGGGTTCTTGGGAGCAGCAGGAAGCACTATGGGCGCAGCGTCAATGACGCTGACGGTACAGGCCAGACA
ATTATTGTCTGGTATAGTGCAGCAGCAGAACAATTTGCTGAGGGCTATTGAGGCGCAACAGCATCTGTTG
CAACTCACAGTCTGGGGCATCAAGCAGCTCCAGGCAAGAATCCTGGCTGTGGAAAGATACCTAAAGGATC
AACAGCTCCTGGGGATTTGGGGTTGCTCTGGAAAACTCATTTGCACCACTGCTGTGCCTTGGAATGCTAG
TTGGAGTAATAAATCTCTGGAACAGATTTGGAATCACACGACCTGGATGGAGTGGGACAGAGAAATTAAC
AATTACACAAGCTTAATACACTCCTTAATTGAAGAATCGCAAAACCAGCAAGAAAAGAATGAACAAGAAT
TATTGGAATTAGATAAATGGGCAAGTTTGTGGAATTGGTTTAACATAACAAATTGGCTGTGGTATATAAA
ATTATTCATAATGATAGTAGGAGGCTTGGTAGGTTTAAGAATAGTTTTTGCTGTACTTTCTATAGTGAAT
AGAGTTAGGCAGGGATATTCACCATTATCGTTTCAGACCCACCTCCCAACCCCGAGGGGACCCGACAGGC
CCGAAGGAATAGAAGAAGAAGGTGGAGAGAGAGACAGAGACAGATCCATTCGATTAGTGAACGGATCTCG
ACGGTATCGATCACGAGACTAGCCTCGAGCGGCCGCCCCCTTCACCGAGGGCCTATTTCCCATGATTCCT
TCATATTTGCATATACGATACAAGGCTGTTAGAGAGATAATTGGAATTAATTTGACTGTAAACACAAAGA
TATTAGTACAAAATACGTGACGTAGAAAGTAATAATTTCTTGGGTAGTTTGCAGTTTTAAAATTATGTTT
TAAAATGGACTATCATATGCTTACCGTAACTTGAAAGTATTTCGATTTCTTGGCTTTATATATCTTGTGG
AAAGGACGAAACACCGGTCGAGAGCACCTTTGATGACATCTCGAGATGTCATCAAAGGTGCTCTCGTTTT
TGAATTCTCGACCTCGAGACAAATGGCAGTATTCATCCACAATTTTAAAAGAAAAGGGGGGATTGGGGGG
TACAGTGCAGGGGAAAGAATAGTAGACATAATAGCAACAGACATACAAACTAAAGAATTACAAAAACAAA
TTACAAAAATTCAAAATTTTCGGGTTTATTACAGGGACAGCAGAGATCCACTTTGGCCGCGGCTCGAGGG
GGTTGGGGTTGCGCCTTTTCCAAGGCAGCCCTGGGTTTGCGCAGGGACGCGGCTGCTCTGGGCGTGGTTC
CGGGAAACGCAGCGGCGCCGACCCTGGGTCTCGCACATTCTTCACGTCCGTTCGCAGCGTCACCCGGATC
TTCGCCGCTACCCTTGTGGGCCCCCCGGCGACGCTTCCTGCTCCGCCCCTAAGTCGGGAAGGTTCCTTGC
GGTTCGCGGCGTGCCGGACGTGACAAACGGAAGCCGCACGTCTCACTAGTACCCTCGCAGACGGACAGCG
CCAGGGAGCAATGGCAGCGCGCCGACCGCGATGGGCTGTGGCCAATAGCGGCTGCTCAGCAGGGCGCGCC
GAGAGCAGCGGC
Features (pLannotate 1.2.2; 25 found; start..end, strand, type, name):
    169..768     +  CDS            PuroR: puromycin N-acetyltransferase; pac from Streptomyces alboniger; confers resistance to puromycin
    811..894     +  CDS            nef (fragment): NEF_HV1Z2 - Experimental evidence at protein level: Swiss-Prot protein existence level 1. Extracellular Nef protein targets CD4(+) T-lymphocytes for apoptosis by interacting with CXCR4 surface receptors. From Human immunodeficiency virus type 1 group M subtype D (isolate Z2/CDC-Z34) (HIV-1).
    896..1129    +  LTR            3' LTR (ΔU3): self-inactivating 3' long terminal repeat (LTR) from HIV-1
   1201..1322    +  polyA_signal   SV40 poly(A) signal: SV40 polyadenylation signal
   1362..1497    +  rep_origin     SV40 ori: SV40 origin of replication
   1518..1536    -  promoter       T7 promoter: promoter for bacteriophage T7 RNA polymerase
   1544..1699    +  CDS            lacZα (fragment): LacZα fragment of β-galactosidase; lacZ fragment
   1704..2132    +  rep_origin     f1 ori (sequence partly withheld): f1 bacteriophage origin of replication; arrow indicates direction of (+) strand synthesis
   2185..2289    +  promoter       AmpR promoter: bla
   2290..3150    +  CDS            AmpR: β-lactamase; bla; confers resistance to ampicillin, carbenicillin, and related antibiotics
   3321..3909    +  rep_origin     ori: high-copy-number ColE1/pMB1/pBR322/pUC origin of replication
   4092..4184    +  CDS            lacI (fragment): lac repressor; lacI; The lac repressor binds to the lac operator to inhibit transcription in E. coli. This inhibition can be relieved by adding lactose or isopropyl-β-D-thiogalactopyranoside (IPTG).
   4197..4218    +  protein_bind   CAP binding site: CAP binding activates transcription in the presence of cAMP. E. coli catabolite activator protein
   4233..4263    +  promoter       lac promoter: promoter for the E. coli lac operon
   4271..4287    +  protein_bind   lac operator: The lac repressor binds to the lac operator to inhibit transcription in E. coli. This inhibition can be relieved by adding lactose or isopropyl-β-D-thiogalactopyranoside (IPTG). lac repressor encoded by lacI
   4332..4350    +  promoter       T3 promoter: promoter for bacteriophage T3 RNA polymerase
   4378..4604    +  promoter       RSV promoter: Rous sarcoma virus enhancer/promoter
   4605..4785    +  LTR            5' LTR (truncated): truncated 5' long terminal repeat (LTR) from HIV-1
   4832..4957    +  misc_feature   HIV-1 Ψ: packaging signal of human immunodeficiency virus type 1
   4941..5304    +  CDS            HIV-1 gag (fragment): gag protein from human immunodeficiency virus 1; gag
   5450..5683    +  misc_feature   RRE: The Rev response element (RRE) of HIV-1 allows for Rev-dependent mRNA export from the nucleus to the cytoplasm.
   6060..6160    +  CDS            Rev (fragment): human immunodeficiency virus 1 (HIV-1) Rev protein; rev; enhances nuclear export of unspliced and incompletely spliced viral mRNAs
   6210..6450    +  promoter       U6 promoter: RNA polymerase III promoter for human U6 snRNA
   6556..6673    +  misc_feature   cPPT/CTS: central polypurine tract and central termination sequence of HIV-1
   6722..147     +  promoter       hPGK promoter (across the origin): human phosphoglycerate kinase 1 promoter
