[The description below was written by a language model from this plasmid's Addgene catalogue record, the feature table of its GenBank file and pLannotate feature annotations shown in this document.]
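Description:
pLKO.1 puro-humanU6-shRNA FASN is a third-generation, self-inactivating HIV-1-based lentiviral RNAi vector built on the pLKO.1 backbone and designed to knock down human fatty acid synthase (FASN). It is propagated in E. coli under ampicillin selection (AmpR with its bla promoter). The feature table annotates a ColE1/pUC-type origin, although the catalogue lists the plasmid as low copy. An f1 origin, an SV40 origin, and remnants of a lac/lacZα cloning region with T3 and T7 promoters are also carried in the bacterial backbone. The depositor notes that it was derived from a pLKO.1 scramble shRNA plasmid, with the FASN hairpin oligonucleotide cloned between AgeI (destroyed) and EcoRI (retained).

The viral genome is transcribed in packaging cells from an RSV promoter fused to a truncated 5' LTR. It contains the Ψ packaging signal with a gag fragment, the RRE for Rev-dependent nuclear export, a cPPT/CTS element, and a ΔU3 3' LTR that inactivates LTR promoter activity after integration, followed by an SV40 polyadenylation signal. Within this transfer cassette, the human U6 RNA polymerase III promoter drives the short hairpin RNA, which is processed into siRNA targeting FASN transcripts. A downstream human PGK promoter expresses puromycin N-acetyltransferase so that transduced mammalian cells can be selected with puromycin. The hairpin itself is not annotated as a feature, but it would lie in the gap between the U6 promoter and the cPPT/CTS. The accompanying GenBank record covers only a 958 bp segment, in reverse orientation, spanning the cPPT/CTS and U6 region. The construct is used, with separate packaging and envelope plasmids, to produce lentivirus for stable FASN silencing in human cells.
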