Addgene plasmid #82327: pLKO.1 puro-humanU6-shRNA FASN
Purpose: used to silence target human FASN expression via RNA interference (3rd gen lentiviral vector)
Depositing lab: Elizabeth Stoll. Depositing organization: Newcastle University (UK).
Backbone
  Vector backbone: pLKO.1
  Backbone size w/o insert (bp): 7085
  Vector type: Mammalian Expression, Lentiviral, RNAi
  Selectable markers: Puromycin
Growth in bacteria
  Bacterial resistance: Ampicillin, 100 μg/mL
  Growth temperature: 37°C
  Growth strain: NEB Stable
  Copy number: Low Copy
Gene/Insert
  Gene/Insert name: shRNA to target Fatty Acid Synthase (FASN)
  gRNA/shRNA sequence: Cacaccggtcgagagcacctttgatgacatctcgagatgtcatcaaaggtgctctcgtttttgaattccat
  Species: H. sapiens (human)
  GenBank ID: AY451392
  Entrez Gene: FASN (a.k.a. FAS, OA-519, SDR27X1)
  Promoter: U6
  Cloning method: Restriction Enzyme; 5′ cloning site AgeI (destroyed during cloning); 3′ cloning site EcoRI (not destroyed)
  Sequencing primers: 5′ LKO.1 5'; 3′ GGACTATCATATGCTTACCGTAACTTG
Terms and licenses: Academic/Nonprofit Terms; Industry Terms: Not Available to Industry
Depositor comments: This plasmid was created from Addgene scramble shRNA Plasmid #1864
How to cite: pLKO.1 puro-humanU6-shRNA FASN was a gift from Elizabeth Stoll (Addgene plasmid # 82327 ; http://n2t.net/addgene:82327 ; RRID:Addgene_82327)
