LOCUS       Exported 958 bp ds-DNA linear SYN 23-MAY-2021
DEFINITION  used to silence target human FASN expression via RNA interference
            (3rd gen lentiviral vector).
ACCESSION   .
VERSION     .
KEYWORDS    pLKO.1 puro-humanU6-shRNA FASN
SOURCE      synthetic DNA construct
  ORGANISM  synthetic DNA construct
REFERENCE   1 (bases 1 to 958)
  TITLE     Elizabeth Stoll plasmids
  JOURNAL   Unpublished
REFERENCE   2 (bases 1 to 958)
  AUTHORS   .
  TITLE     Direct Submission
  JOURNAL   Exported May 23, 2021 from SnapGene Server 1.1.58
            http://www.snapgene.com
FEATURES             Location/Qualifiers
     source          1..958
                     /organism="synthetic DNA construct"
                     /mol_type="other DNA"
     misc_feature    117..234
                     /label=cPPT/CTS
                     /note="central polypurine tract and central termination
                     sequence of HIV-1"
     promoter        complement(340..580)
                     /label=U6 promoter
                     /note="RNA polymerase III promoter for human U6 snRNA"
     primer_bind     complement(390..409)
                     /label=LKO.1 5'
                     /note="Human U6 promoter, forward primer"
     primer_bind     complement(560..580)
                     /label=hU6-F
                     /note="Human U6 promoter, forward primer"
     CDS             complement(878..922)
                     /codon_start=1
                     /product="antigenic peptide corresponding to amino acids
                     655 to 669 of the HIV envelope protein gp41 (Lutje Hulsik
                     et al., 2013)"
                     /label=gp41 peptide
                     /note="recognized by the 2H10 single-chain llama nanobody"
                     /translation="KNEQELLELDKWASL"
ORIGIN
        1 cacgcccaga gcagccgcgt ccctgcgcaa acccagggct gccttggaaa aggcgcaacc
       61 ccaaccccct cgagccgcgg ccaaagtgga tctctgctgt ccctgtaata aacccgaaaa
      121 ttttgaattt ttgtaatttg tttttgtaat tctttagttt gtatgtctgt tgctattatg
      181 tctactattc tttcccctgc actgtacccc ccaatccccc cttttctttt aaaattgtgg
      241 atgaatactg ccatttgtct cgaggtcgag aattcaaaaa cgagagcacc tttgatgaca
      301 tctcgagatg tcatcaaagg tgctctcgac cggtgtttcg tcctttccac aagatatata
      361 aagccaagaa atcgaaatac tttcaagtta cggtaagcat atgatagtcc attttaaaac
      421 ataattttaa aactgcaaac tacccaagaa attattactt tctacgtcac gtattttgta
      481 ctaatatctt tgtgtttaca gtcaaattaa ttccaattat ctctctaaca gccttgtatc
      541 gtatatgcaa atatgaagga atcatgggaa ataggccctc ggtgaagggg gcggccgctc
      601 gaggctagtc tcgtgatcga taccgtcgag atccgttcac taatcgaatg gatctgtctc
      661 tgtctctctc tccaccttct tcttctattc cttcgggcct gtcgggtccc ctcggggttg
      721 ggaggtgggt ctgaaacgat aatggtgaat atccctgcct aactctattc actatagaaa
      781 gtacagcaaa aactattctt aaacctacca agcctcctac tatcattatg aataatttta
      841 tataccacag ccaatttgtt atgttaaacc aattccacaa acttgcccat ttatctaatt
      901 ccaataattc ttgttcattc ttttcttgct ggttttgcga ttcttcaatt aaggagtg
//
