>Addgene plasmid #82327 | pLKO.1 puro-humanU6-shRNA FASN | addgene partial sequence | sequence record 156760 | hU6-F 5'-GAGGGCCTATTTCCCATGATT-3'
CAAGGCTGTTAGAGAGATAATTGGAATTAATTTGACTGTAAACACAAAGATATTAGTACAAAATACGTGA
CGTAGAAAGTAATAATTTCTTGGGTAGTTTGCAGTTTTAAAATTATGTTTTAAAATGGACTATCATATGC
TTACCGTAACTTGAAAGTATTTCGATTTCTTGGCTTTATATATCTTGTGGAAAGGACGAAACACCGGTCG
AGAGCACCTTTGATGACATCTCG
